Addgene plasmid #160280: pLEX307-SARS-CoV-3CL
Purpose: Allows for constituitive mammalian expression of the SARS-CoV 3CL protease via transfection or lentivirus
Depositing lab: Alejandro Chavez. Depositing organization: Columbia University. Publication: Inhibitors of Coronavirus 3CL Proteases Protect Cells from Protease-Mediated Cytotoxicity. Resnick SJ, Iketani S, Hong SJ, Zask A, Liu H, Kim S, Melore S, Lin FY, Nair MS, Huang Y, Lee S, Tay NES, Rovis T, Yang HW, Xing L, Stockwell BR, Ho DD, Chavez A. J Virol. 2021 Jun 24;95(14):e0237420. doi: 10.1128/JVI.02374-20. Epub 2021 Jun 24. PubMed 33910954.
Backbone
  Vector backbone: pLEX_307
  Vector type: Mammalian Expression, Lentiviral
  Selectable markers: Puromycin
Growth in bacteria
  Bacterial resistance: Ampicillin, 100 μg/mL
  Growth temperature: 30°C
  Growth strain: NEB Stable ; NEB 10Beta
  Copy number: High Copy
Gene/Insert
  Gene/Insert name: 3CL Protease
  Species: SARS-CoV
  Insert size (bp): 924
  Promoter: EF1a
  Cloning method: Gateway Cloning
  Sequencing primers: 5′ Unknown
Terms and licenses: Academic/Nonprofit Terms; Industry Terms: Not Available to Industry
Depositor comments: This plasmid is stored and distributed in NEB Stable. It can also be used to transform NEB 10Beta. The authors have noticed that there are high rates of recombination in these generated vectors. All users are advised to sequence the vectors and run them on a gel to ensure they show the expected full length insert and plasmid size. In cases where recombination has occurred it is typically between the viral LTR elements in the vector although recombination between the gateway cloning sites has also been observed. Please visit https://doi.org/10.1101/2020.08.29.272864 for bioRxiv preprint.
How to cite: pLEX307-SARS-CoV-3CL was a gift from Alejandro Chavez (Addgene plasmid # 160280 ; http://n2t.net/addgene:160280 ; RRID:Addgene_160280)
