[The description below was written by a language model from this plasmid's Addgene catalogue record and pLannotate feature annotations shown in this document.]
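Description:
pLEX307-SARS-CoV-3CL is a third-generation-style, self-inactivating HIV-1 lentiviral expression plasmid built on the pLEX_307 backbone. It provides constitutive expression of the SARS-CoV 3CL protease in mammalian cells, either by direct transfection or after packaging into lentivirus. It is maintained in E. coli through a high-copy ColE1/pUC-type origin with ampicillin resistance (bla), and the backbone also carries an f1 origin and remnants of a lac/T7/T3 cloning region.

The viral transfer unit begins with an RSV promoter fused to a truncated 5' LTR, which drives genomic RNA production in packaging cells. This is followed by the Ψ packaging signal with a partial gag sequence and the RRE for Rev-dependent export. Next comes an SV40 early promoter driving puromycin N-acetyltransferase for selection of transduced or transfected cells, and then a cPPT/CTS. Downstream, the human EF-1α promoter drives the roughly 0.9 kb protease coding sequence, which was introduced by Gateway recombination and is therefore flanked by attB1 and attB2 sites. The annotation tool matches this insert to a fragment of the SARS-CoV replicase polyprotein 1a; the function text attached to that hit refers to another cleavage product of the same polyprotein, not to the protease. A V5 epitope tag lies just past attB2, but the record does not say whether it is translated in frame with the insert. A WPRE enhances transcript expression, and the unit ends in a ΔU3 3' LTR followed by an SV40 poly(A) signal.

The associated work used expression of coronavirus 3CL proteases to produce protease-dependent cytotoxicity, which inhibitors can rescue. The depositor warns that these vectors recombine frequently, usually between the LTRs and occasionally between the Gateway sites, so the plasmid's size and insert integrity should be verified.
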