Features (pLannotate 1.2.2; 33 found; start..end, strand, type, name):
     23..89      +  CDS            small t antigen (fragment): SV40 (simian virus 40) small t antigen
     96..1274    +  promoter       EF-1α promoter: strong constitutive promoter for human elongation factor EF-1α
   1294..1318    +  protein_bind   attB1: mutant version of attB; recombination site for the Gateway® BP reaction BP Clonase™
   1327..2244    +  CDS            R1A_SARS (fragment) (sequence partly withheld): Experimental evidence at protein level: Swiss-Prot protein existence level 1. [Non-structural protein 10]: Plays a pivotal role in viral transcription by stimulating both nsp14 3'-5' exoribonuclease and nsp16 2'-O-methyltransferase activities. Therefore plays an essential role in viral mRNAs cap methylation. From Severe acute respiratory syndrome coronavirus (SARS-CoV).
   2249..2273    -  protein_bind   attB2: mutant version of attB; recombination site for the Gateway® BP reaction BP Clonase™
   2281..2322    +  CDS            V5 tag: epitope tag from simian virus 5
   2373..2961    +  misc_feature   WPRE: woodchuck hepatitis virus posttranscriptional regulatory element
   3012..3031    +  misc_feature   cPPT/CTS (fragment): central polypurine tract and central termination sequence of HIV-1
   3033..3266    +  LTR            3' LTR (ΔU3): self-inactivating 3' long terminal repeat (LTR) from HIV-1
   3344..3465    +  polyA_signal   SV40 poly(A) signal: SV40 polyadenylation signal
   3505..3640    +  rep_origin     SV40 ori: SV40 origin of replication
   3661..3679    -  promoter       T7 promoter: promoter for bacteriophage T7 RNA polymerase
   3687..3842    +  CDS            lacZα (fragment): LacZα fragment of β-galactosidase; lacZ fragment
   3847..4275    +  rep_origin     f1 ori (sequence partly withheld): f1 bacteriophage origin of replication; arrow indicates direction of (+) strand synthesis
   4328..4432    +  promoter       AmpR promoter: bla
   4433..5293    +  CDS            AmpR: β-lactamase; bla; confers resistance to ampicillin, carbenicillin, and related antibiotics
   5464..6052    +  rep_origin     ori: high-copy-number ColE1/pMB1/pBR322/pUC origin of replication
   6235..6327    +  CDS            lacI (fragment): lac repressor; lacI; The lac repressor binds to the lac operator to inhibit transcription in E. coli. This inhibition can be relieved by adding lactose or isopropyl-β-D-thiogalactopyranoside (IPTG).
   6340..6361    +  protein_bind   CAP binding site: CAP binding activates transcription in the presence of cAMP. E. coli catabolite activator protein
   6376..6406    +  promoter       lac promoter: promoter for the E. coli lac operon
   6414..6430    +  protein_bind   lac operator: The lac repressor binds to the lac operator to inhibit transcription in E. coli. This inhibition can be relieved by adding lactose or isopropyl-β-D-thiogalactopyranoside (IPTG). lac repressor encoded by lacI
   6475..6493    +  promoter       T3 promoter: promoter for bacteriophage T3 RNA polymerase
   6521..6747    +  promoter       RSV promoter: Rous sarcoma virus enhancer/promoter
   6748..6928    +  LTR            5' LTR (truncated): truncated 5' long terminal repeat (LTR) from HIV-1
   6975..7100    +  misc_feature   HIV-1 Ψ: packaging signal of human immunodeficiency virus type 1
   7084..7447    +  CDS            HIV-1 gag (fragment): gag protein from human immunodeficiency virus 1; gag
   7593..7826    +  misc_feature   RRE: The Rev response element (RRE) of HIV-1 allows for Rev-dependent mRNA export from the nucleus to the cytoplasm.
   8203..8229    +  CDS            Rev (fragment): human immunodeficiency virus 1 (HIV-1) Rev protein; rev; enhances nuclear export of unspliced and incompletely spliced viral mRNAs
   8236..8259    +  promoter       SV40 promoter (fragment): SV40 early promoter
   8260..8331    +  promoter       SV40 promoter (fragment): SV40 enhancer and early promoter
   8355..8490    +  rep_origin     SV40 ori: SV40 origin of replication
   8536..9132    +  CDS            PuroR (fragment): puromycin N-acetyltransferase; pac from Streptomyces; confers resistance to puromycin
   9181..9298    +  misc_feature   cPPT/CTS: central polypurine tract and central termination sequence of HIV-1
>Addgene plasmid #160280 | pLEX307-SARS-CoV-3CL | addgene full sequence | sequence record 313843 | Addgene NGS Result
CTCGAGGCCTGCAGGTGCAAAGATGGATAAAGTTTTAAACAGAGAGGAATCTTTGCAGCTAATGGACCTT
CTAGGTCTTGAAAGGAGTGGGAATTGGCTCCGGTGCCCGTCAGTGGGCAGAGCGCACATCGCCCACAGTC
CCCGAGAAGTTGGGGGGAGGGGTCGGCAATTGAACCGGTGCCTAGAGAAGGTGGCGCGGGGTAAACTGGG
AAAGTGATGTCGTGTACTGGCTCCGCCTTTTTCCCGAGGGTGGGGGAGAACCGTATATAAGTGCAGTAGT
CGCCGTGAACGTTCTTTTTCGCAACGGGTTTGCCGCCAGAACACAGGTAAGTGCCGTGTGTGGTTCCCGC
GGGCCTGGCCTCTTTACGGGTTATGGCCCTTGCGTGCCTTGAATTACTTCCACCTGGCTGCAGTACGTGA
TTCTTGATCCCGAGCTTCGGGTTGGAAGTGGGTGGGAGAGTTCGAGGCCTTGCGCTTAAGGAGCCCCTTC
GCCTCGTGCTTGAGTTGAGGCCTGGCCTGGGCGCTGGGGCCGCCGCGTGCGAATCTGGTGGCACCTTCGC
GCCTGTCTCGCTGCTTTCGATAAGTCTCTAGCCATTTAAAATTTTTGATGACCTGCTGCGACGCTTTTTT
TCTGGCAAGATAGTCTTGTAAATGCGGGCCAAGATCTGCACACTGGTATTTCGGTTTTTGGGGCCGCGGG
CGGCGACGGGGCCCGTGCGTCCCAGCGCACATGTTCGGCGAGGCGGGGCCTGCGAGCGCGGCCACCGAGA
ATCGGACGGGGGTAGTCTCAAGCTGGCCGGCCTGCTCTGGTGCCTGGCCTCGCGCCGCCGTGTATCGCCC
CGCCCTGGGCGGCAAGGCTGGCCCGGTCGGCACCAGTTGCGTGAGCGGAAAGATGGCCGCTTCCCGGCCC
TGCTGCAGGGAGCTCAAAATGGAGGACGCGGCGCTCGGGAGAGCGGGCGGGTGAGTCACCCACACAAAGG
AAAAGGGCCTTTCCGTCCTCAGCCGTCGCTTCATGTGACTCCACGGAGTACCGGGCGCCGTCCAGGCACC
TCGATTAGTTCTCGAGCTTTTGGAGTACGTCGTCTTTAGGTTGGGGGGAGGGGTTTTATGCGATGGAGTT
TCCCCACACTGAGTGGGTGGAGACTGAAGTTAGGCCAGCTTGGCACTTGATGTAATTCTCCTTGGAATTT
GCCCTTTTTGAGTTTGGATCTTGGTTCATTCTCAAGCCTCAGACAGTGGTTCAAAGTTTTTTTCTTCCAT
TTCAGGTGTCGTGAGGCTAGCATCGATTGATCAACAAGTTTGTACAAAAAAGCAGGCTACAAAATGAGT
[897 nt withheld, positions 1330-2226]
TCTGGTGTTACCTTCCAATAAAACCCAGCTTTCTTGTACAAAGTGGTTGATATCGGTAAGCCTATCCCTA
ACCCTCTCCTCGGTCTCGATTCTACGTAGTAATGAACTAGTACCGGTTAAGTCGACAATCAACGCGTTAA
GTCGACAATCAACCTCTGGATTACAAAATTTGTGAAAGATTGACTGGTATTCTTAACTATGTTGCTCCTT
TTACGCTATGTGGATACGCTGCTTTAATGCCTTTGTATCATGCTATTGCTTCCCGTATGGCTTTCATTTT
CTCCTCCTTGTATAAATCCTGGTTGCTGTCTCTTTATGAGGAGTTGTGGCCCGTTGTCAGGCAACGTGGC
GTGGTGTGCACTGTGTTTGCTGACGCAACCCCCACTGGTTGGGGCATTGCCACCACCTGTCAGCTCCTTT
CCGGGACTTTCGCTTTCCCCCTCCCTATTGCCACGGCGGAACTCATCGCCGCCTGCCTTGCCCGCTGCTG
GACAGGGGCTCGGCTGTTGGGCACTGACAATTCCGTGGTGTTGTCGGGGAAATCATCGTCCTTTCCTTGG
CTGCTCGCCTGTGTTGCCACCTGGATTCTGCGCGGGACGTCCTTCTGCTACGTCCCTTCGGCCCTCAATC
CAGCGGACCTTCCTTCCCGCGGCCTGCTGCCGGCTCTGCGGCCTCTTCCGCGTCTTCGCCTTCGCCCTCA
GACGAGTCGGATCTCCCTTTGGGCCGCCTCCCCGCGTCGACTTTAAGACCAATGACTTACAAGGCAGCTG
TAGATCTTAGCCACTTTTTAAAAGAAAAGGGGGGACTGGAAGGGCTAATTCACTCCCAACGAAGACAAGA
TCTGCTTTTTGCTTGTACTGGGTCTCTCTGGTTAGACCAGATCTGAGCCTGGGAGCTCTCTGGCTAACTA
GGGAACCCACTGCTTAAGCCTCAATAAAGCTTGCCTTGAGTGCTTCAAGTAGTGTGTGCCCGTCTGTTGT
GTGACTCTGGTAACTAGAGATCCCTCAGACCCTTTTAGTCAGTGTGGAAAATCTCTAGCAGTACGTATAG
TAGTTCATGTCATCTTATTATTCAGTATTTATAACTTGCAAAGAAATGAATATCAGAGAGTGAGAGGAAC
TTGTTTATTGCAGCTTATAATGGTTACAAATAAAGCAATAGCATCACAAATTTCACAAATAAAGCATTTT
TTTCACTGCATTCTAGTTGTGGTTTGTCCAAACTCATCAATGTATCTTATCATGTCTGGCTCTAGCTATC
CCGCCCCTAACTCCGCCCATCCCGCCCCTAACTCCGCCCAGTTCCGCCCATTCTCCGCCCCATGGCTGAC
TAATTTTTTTTATTTATGCAGAGGCCGAGGCCGCCTCGGCCTCTGAGCTATTCCAGAAGTAGTGAGGAGG
CTTTTTTGGAGGCCTAGGGACGTACCCAATTCGCCCTATAGTGAGTCGTATTACGCGCGCTCACTGGCCG
TCGTTTTACAACGTCGTGACTGGGAAAACCCTGGCGTTACCCAACTTAATCGCCTTGCAGCACATCCCCC
TTTCGCCAGCTGGCGTAATAGCGAAGAGGCCCGCACCGATCGCCCTTCCCAACAGTTGCGCAGCCTGAAT
GGCGAATGGG
[124 nt withheld, positions 3847-3970]
C
[91 nt withheld, positions 3972-4062]
A
[49 nt withheld, positions 4064-4112]
CCTTTGACGTTGGAGTCCACGTTCTTT
[37 nt withheld, positions 4140-4176]
ACCCTATCTCGGTCTATTCTTTTGATTTATAAGGGATTTTGCCGATTTCGGCCTATTGGTTAAAAAATGA
GCTGATTTAACAAAAATTTAACGCGAATTTTAACAAAATATTAACGCTTACAATTTAGGTGGCACTTTTC
GGGGAAATGTGCGCGGAACCCCTATTTGTTTATTTTTCTAAATACATTCAAATATGTATCCGCTCATGAG
ACAATAACCCTGATAAATGCTTCAATAATATTGAAAAAGGAAGAGTATGAGTATTCAACATTTCCGTGTC
GCCCTTATTCCCTTTTTTGCGGCATTTTGCCTTCCTGTTTTTGCTCACCCAGAAACGCTGGTGAAAGTAA
AAGATGCTGAAGATCAGTTGGGTGCACGAGTGGGTTACATCGAACTGGATCTCAACAGCGGTAAGATCCT
TGAGAGTTTTCGCCCCGAAGAACGTTTTCCAATGATGAGCACTTTTAAAGTTCTGCTATGTGGCGCGGTA
TTATCCCGTATTGACGCCGGGCAAGAGCAACTCGGTCGCCGCATACACTATTCTCAGAATGACTTGGTTG
AGTACTCACCAGTCACAGAAAAGCATCTTACGGATGGCATGACAGTAAGAGAATTATGCAGTGCTGCCAT
AACCATGAGTGATAACACTGCGGCCAACTTACTTCTGACAACGATCGGAGGACCGAAGGAGCTAACCGCT
TTTTTGCACAACATGGGGGATCATGTAACTCGCCTTGATCGTTGGGAACCGGAGCTGAATGAAGCCATAC
CAAACGACGAGCGTGACACCACGATGCCTGTAGCAATGGCAACAACGTTGCGCAAACTATTAACTGGCGA
ACTACTTACTCTAGCTTCCCGGCAACAATTAATAGACTGGATGGAGGCGGATAAAGTTGCAGGACCACTT
CTGCGCTCGGCCCTTCCGGCTGGCTGGTTTATTGCTGATAAATCTGGAGCCGGTGAGCGTGGGTCTCGCG
GTATCATTGCAGCACTGGGGCCAGATGGTAAGCCCTCCCGTATCGTAGTTATCTACACGACGGGGAGTCA
GGCAACTATGGATGAACGAAATAGACAGATCGCTGAGATAGGTGCCTCACTGATTAAGCATTGGTAACTG
TCAGACCAAGTTTACTCATATATACTTTAGATTGATTTAAAACTTCATTTTTAATTTAAAAGGATCTAGG
TGAAGATCCTTTTTGATAATCTCATGACCAAAATCCCTTAACGTGAGTTTTCGTTCCACTGAGCGTCAGA
CCCCGTAGAAAAGATCAAAGGATCTTCTTGAGATCCTTTTTTTCTGCGCGTAATCTGCTGCTTGCAAACA
AAAAAACCACCGCTACCAGCGGTGGTTTGTTTGCCGGATCAAGAGCTACCAACTCTTTTTCCGAAGGTAA
CTGGCTTCAGCAGAGCGCAGATACCAAATACTGTTCTTCTAGTGTAGCCGTAGTTAGGCCACCACTTCAA
GAACTCTGTAGCACCGCCTACATACCTCGCTCTGCTAATCCTGTTACCAGTGGCTGCTGCCAGTGGCGAT
AAGTCGTGTCTTACCGGGTTGGACTCAAGACGATAGTTACCGGATAAGGCGCAGCGGTCGGGCTGAACGG
GGGGTTCGTGCACACAGCCCAGCTTGGAGCGAACGACCTACACCGAACTGAGATACCTACAGCGTGAGCT
ATGAGAAAGCGCCACGCTTCCCGAAGGGAGAAAGGCGGACAGGTATCCGGTAAGCGGCAGGGTCGGAACA
GGAGAGCGCACGAGGGAGCTTCCAGGGGGAAACGCCTGGTATCTTTATAGTCCTGTCGGGTTTCGCCACC
TCTGACTTGAGCGTCGATTTTTGTGATGCTCGTCAGGGGGGCGGAGCCTATGGAAAAACGCCAGCAACGC
GGCCTTTTTACGGTTCCTGGCCTTTTGCTGGCCTTTTGCTCACATGTTCTTTCCTGCGTTATCCCCTGAT
TCTGTGGATAACCGTATTACCGCCTTTGAGTGAGCTGATACCGCTCGCCGCAGCCGAACGACCGAGCGCA
GCGAGTCAGTGAGCGAGGAAGCGGAAGAGCGCCCAATACGCAAACCGCCTCTCCCCGCGCGTTGGCCGAT
TCATTAATGCAGCTGGCACGACAGGTTTCCCGACTGGAAAGCGGGCAGTGAGCGCAACGCAATTAATGTG
AGTTAGCTCACTCATTAGGCACCCCAGGCTTTACACTTTATGCTTCCGGCTCGTATGTTGTGTGGAATTG
TGAGCGGATAACAATTTCACACAGGAAACAGCTATGACCATGATTACGCCAAGCGCGCAATTAACCCTCA
CTAAAGGGAACAAAAGCTGGAGCTGCAAGCTTAATGTAGTCTTATGCAATACTCTTGTAGTCTTGCAACA
TGGTAACGATGAGTTAGCAACATGCCTTACAAGGAGAGAAAAAGCACCGTGCATGCCGATTGGTGGAAGT
AAGGTGGTACGATCGTGCCTTATTAGGAAGGCAACAGACGGGTCTGACATGGATTGGACGAACCACTGAA
TTGCCGCATTGCAGAGATATTGTATTTAAGTGCCTAGCTCGATACATAAACGGGTCTCTCTGGTTAGACC
AGATCTGAGCCTGGGAGCTCTCTGGCTAACTAGGGAACCCACTGCTTAAGCCTCAATAAAGCTTGCCTTG
AGTGCTTCAAGTAGTGTGTGCCCGTCTGTTGTGTGACTCTGGTAACTAGAGATCCCTCAGACCCTTTTAG
TCAGTGTGGAAAATCTCTAGCAGTGGCGCCCGAACAGGGACTTGAAAGCGAAAGGGAAACCAGAGGAGCT
CTCTCGACGCAGGACTCGGCTTGCTGAAGCGCGCACGGCAAGAGGCGAGGGGCGGCGACTGGTGAGTACG
CCAAAAATTTTGACTAGCGGAGGCTAGAAGGAGAGAGATGGGTGCGAGAGCGTCAGTATTAAGCGGGGGA
GAATTAGATCGCGATGGGAAAAAATTCGGTTAAGGCCAGGGGGAAAGAAAAAATATAAATTAAAACATAT
AGTATGGGCAAGCAGGGAGCTAGAACGATTCGCAGTTAATCCTGGCCTGTTAGAAACATCAGAAGGCTGT
AGACAAATACTGGGACAGCTACAACCATCCCTTCAGACAGGATCAGAAGAACTTAGATCATTATATAATA
CAGTAGCAACCCTCTATTGTGTGCATCAAAGGATAGAGATAAAAGACACCAAGGAAGCTTTAGACAAGAT
AGAGGAAGAGCAAAACAAAAGTAAGACCACCGCACAGCAAGCGGCCGCTGATCTTCAGACCTGGAGGAGG
AGATATGAGGGACAATTGGAGAAGTGAATTATATAAATATAAAGTAGTAAAAATTGAACCATTAGGAGTA
GCACCCACCAAGGCAAAGAGAAGAGTGGTGCAGAGAGAAAAAAGAGCAGTGGGAATAGGAGCTTTGTTCC
TTGGGTTCTTGGGAGCAGCAGGAAGCACTATGGGCGCAGCGTCAATGACGCTGACGGTACAGGCCAGACA
ATTATTGTCTGGTATAGTGCAGCAGCAGAACAATTTGCTGAGGGCTATTGAGGCGCAACAGCATCTGTTG
CAACTCACAGTCTGGGGCATCAAGCAGCTCCAGGCAAGAATCCTGGCTGTGGAAAGATACCTAAAGGATC
AACAGCTCCTGGGGATTTGGGGTTGCTCTGGAAAACTCATTTGCACCACTGCTGTGCCTTGGAATGCTAG
TTGGAGTAATAAATCTCTGGAACAGATTTGGAATCACACGACCTGGATGGAGTGGGACAGAGAAATTAAC
AATTACACAAGCTTAATACACTCCTTAATTGAAGAATCGCAAAACCAGCAAGAAAAGAATGAACAAGAAT
TATTGGAATTAGATAAATGGGCAAGTTTGTGGAATTGGTTTAACATAACAAATTGGCTGTGGTATATAAA
ATTATTCATAATGATAGTAGGAGGCTTGGTAGGTTTAAGAATAGTTTTTGCTGTACTTTCTATAGTGAAT
AGAGTTAGGCAGGGATATTCACCATTATCGTTTCAGACCCACCTCCCAACCCCGAGGGGACCCATGCATT
GCATCTCAATTAGTCAGCAACCAGGTGTGGAAAGTCCCCAGGCTCCCCAGCAGGCAGAAGTATGCAAAGC
ATGCGTCTCAATTAGTCAGCAACCATAGTCCCGCCCCTAACTCCGCCCATCCCGCCCCTAACTCCGCCCA
GTTCCGCCCATTCTCCGCCCCATGGCTGACTAATTTTTTTTATTTATGCAGAGGCCGAGGCCGCCTCGGC
CTCTGAGCTATTCCAGAAGTAGTGAGGAGGCTTTTTTGGAGGCCTAGGCTTTTGCAAAAAGCTTTCTAGA
GGTACCACCGGAGCTTACCATGACCGAGTACAAGCCCACGGTGCGCCTCGCCACCCGCGACGACGTCCCC
AGGGCCGTACGCACCCTCGCCGCCGCGTTCGCCGACTACCCCGCCACGCGCCACACCGTCGATCCGGACC
GCCACATCGAGCGGGTCACCGAGCTGCAAGAACTCTTCCTCACGCGCGTCGGGCTCGACATCGGCAAGGT
GTGGGTCGCGGACGACGGCGCCGCCGTGGCGGTCTGGACCACGCCGGAGAGCGTCGAAGCGGGGGCGGTG
TTCGCCGAGATCGGCCCGCGCATGGCCGAGTTGAGCGGTTCCCGGCTGGCCGCGCAGCAACAGATGGAAG
GCCTCCTGGCGCCGCACCGGCCCAAGGAGCCCGCGTGGTTCCTGGCCACCGTCGGCGTCTCGCCCGACCA
CCAGGGCAAGGGTCTGGGCAGCGCCGTCGTGCTCCCCGGAGTGGAGGCGGCCGAGCGCGCCGGGGTGCCC
GCCTTCCTGGAGACCTCCGCGCCCCGCAACCTCCCCTTCTACGAGCGGCTCGGCTTCACCGTCACCGCCG
ACGTCGAGGTGCCCGAAGGACCGCGCACCTGGTGCATGACCCGCAAGCCCGGTGCCAGTTAACGAATTCT
AGATCTTGAGACAAATGGCAGTATTCATCCACAATTTTAAAAGAAAAGGGGGGATTGGGGGGTACAGTGC
AGGGGAAAGAATAGTAGACATAATAGCAACAGACATACAAACTAAAGAATTACAAAAACAAATTACAAAA
ATTCAAAATTTTCGGGTTTATTACAGGGACAGCAGAGATCCACTTTGGCGCCGG
