>Addgene plasmid #160280 | pLEX307-SARS-CoV-3CL | depositor partial sequence | sequence record 310362 | SARS-CoV-3CL gene
ATGAGT
[897 nt withheld, positions 7-903]
TCTGGTGTTACCTTCCAATAA
